Addgene plasmid #133858: pCD86-EGFP
Purpose: Mammalian expression of CD86 C-terminally tagged with EGFP
Depositing lab: Dave Piston. Depositing organization: Washington University in Saint Louis. Publication: Two-Color Spatial Cumulant Analysis Detects Heteromeric Interactions between Membrane Proteins. Foust DJ, Godin AG, Ustione A, Wiseman PW, Piston DW. Biophys J. 2019 Nov 5;117(9):1764-1777. doi: 10.1016/j.bpj.2019.09.028. Epub 2019 Sep 28. PubMed 31606123.
Backbone
  Vector backbone: N1
  Backbone manufacturer: Clontech
  Total vector size (bp): 5765
  Vector type: Mammalian Expression
  Selectable markers: Neomycin (select with G418)
Growth in bacteria
  Bacterial resistance: Kanamycin, 50 μg/mL
  Growth temperature: 37°C
  Growth strain: DH5alpha
  Copy number: Unknown
Gene/Insert
  Gene/Insert name: CD86 (alt name: B7-2)
  Species: H. sapiens (human)
  Entrez Gene: CD86 (a.k.a. B7-2, B7.2, B70, CD28LG2, LAB72)
  Tag / fusion protein: EGFP (C terminal on insert)
Resource information
  A portion of this plasmid was derived from a plasmid made by: Mike Heilemann via Addgene #98284
Terms and licenses: Academic/Nonprofit Terms; Industry Terms: Not Available to Industry
How to cite: pCD86-EGFP was a gift from Dave Piston (Addgene plasmid # 133858 ; http://n2t.net/addgene:133858 ; RRID:Addgene_133858)
