[The description below was written by a language model from this plasmid's Addgene catalogue record and pLannotate feature annotations shown in this document.]
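Description:
pCD86-EGFP is a 5,765 bp mammalian expression plasmid built on the Clontech N1 backbone, designed to express human CD86 (B7-2) with EGFP fused to its C terminus. Transcription is driven by the human cytomegalovirus immediate early enhancer and promoter. The CD86 coding sequence begins at the downstream edge of the multiple cloning site and is followed, after a short linker region, by the mammalian codon-optimized EGFP coding sequence. An SV40 polyadenylation signal terminates the transcript. The small large T antigen fragment annotated just upstream of that signal is most likely a sequence match within the SV40-derived 3' region rather than an expressed element.

The plasmid is propagated in E. coli through a high-copy ColE1/pUC-type origin and also carries an f1 phage origin. A single NeoR/KanR gene (the Tn5 aminoglycoside phosphotransferase) provides selection in both hosts. A bacterial bla-type promoter drives it for kanamycin resistance in bacteria, while the adjacent SV40 enhancer/early promoter drives it in mammalian cells for G418 selection, with an HSV TK polyadenylation signal downstream. The short ble and bGH poly(A) fragments in the annotation appear to be partial matches with no stated function.

Because CD86 is a membrane protein, the fusion places the fluorescent tag on a cell-surface protein for live-cell imaging. The associated publication concerns two-color spatial cumulant analysis for detecting heteromeric interactions between membrane proteins, so the construct likely served as a fluorescently labelled membrane protein in such measurements, although the record does not state its exact role. Part of the plasmid was derived from an earlier deposited construct.
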