Features (pLannotate 1.2.2; 15 found; start..end, strand, type, name):
     61..364     +  enhancer       CMV enhancer: human cytomegalovirus immediate early enhancer
    365..568     +  promoter       CMV promoter: human cytomegalovirus (CMV) immediate early promoter
    591..671     +  misc_feature   MCS: multiple cloning site
    667..1647    +  CDS            CD86: CD86_HUMAN - Also known as CD28LG2. Experimental evidence at protein level: Swiss-Prot protein existence level 1. (Microbial infection) Acts as a receptor for adenovirus subgroup B. From Homo sapiens (Human).
   1711..2430    +  CDS            EGFP: the original enhanced GFP (Yang et al., 1996) mammalian codon-optimized
   2447..2530    +  CDS            large T antigen (fragment): large T antigen from SV40 (simian virus 40)
   2553..2674    +  polyA_signal   SV40 poly(A) signal: SV40 polyadenylation signal
   2708..3136    -  rep_origin     f1 ori (sequence partly withheld): f1 bacteriophage origin of replication; arrow indicates direction of (+) strand synthesis
   3163..3267    +  promoter       AmpR promoter: bla
   3269..3626    +  promoter       SV40 promoter: SV40 enhancer and early promoter
   3661..4455    +  CDS            NeoR/KanR: aminoglycoside phosphotransferase from Tn5; aph(3')-II (or nptII); confers resistance to neomycin, kanamycin, and G418 (Geneticin®)
   4476..4628    +  CDS            ble (fragment): BLE_KLEPN - Experimental evidence at protein level: Swiss-Prot protein existence level 1. Binding protein with a strong affinity to the bleomycin family of antibiotics. Binds to CL990; an antimitotic-antibiotic compound. From Klebsiella pneumoniae.
   4687..4734    +  polyA_signal   HSV TK poly(A) signal: herpes simplex virus thymidine kinase polyadenylation signal (Cole and Stacy, 1985)
   4825..4841    -  polyA_signal   bGH poly(A) signal (fragment): bovine growth hormone polyadenylation signal
   5063..5651    +  rep_origin     ori: high-copy-number ColE1/pMB1/pBR322/pUC origin of replication
>Addgene plasmid #133858 | pCD86-EGFP | addgene full sequence | sequence record 262713 | Addgene NGS Result
TAGTTATTAATAGTAATCAATTACGGGGTCATTAGTTCATAGCCCATATATGGAGTTCCGCGTTACATAA
CTTACGGTAAATGGCCCGCCTGGCTGACCGCCCAACGACCCCCGCCCATTGACGTCAATAATGACGTATG
TTCCCATAGTAACGCCAATAGGGACTTTCCATTGACGTCAATGGGTGGAGTATTTACGGTAAACTGCCCA
CTTGGCAGTACATCAAGTGTATCATATGCCAAGTACGCCCCCTATTGACGTCAATGACGGTAAATGGCCC
GCCTGGCATTATGCCCAGTACATGACCTTATGGGACTTTCCTACTTGGCAGTACATCTACGTATTAGTCA
TCGCTATTACCATGGTGATGCGGTTTTGGCAGTACATCAATGGGCGTGGATAGCGGTTTGACTCACGGGG
ATTTCCAAGTCTCCACCCCATTGACGTCAATGGGAGTTTGTTTTGGCACCAAAATCAACGGGACTTTCCA
AAATGTCGTAACAACTCCGCCCCATTGACGCAAATGGGCGGTAGGCGTGTACGGTGGGAGGTCTATATAA
GCAGAGCTGGTTTAGTGAACCGTCAGATCCGCTAGCGCTACCGGACTCAGATCTCGAGCTCAAGCTTCGA
ATTCTGCAGTCGACGGTACCGCGGGCCCGGGATCCACCGGTCGCCACCATGGGACTGAGTAACATTCTCT
TTGTGATGGCCTTCCTGCTCTCTGGTGCTGCTCCTCTGAAGATTCAAGCTTATTTCAATGAGACTGCAGA
CCTGCCATGCCAATTTGCAAACTCTCAAAACCAAAGCCTGAGTGAGCTAGTAGTATTTTGGCAGGACCAG
GAAAACTTGGTTCTGAATGAGGTATACTTAGGCAAAGAGAAATTTGACAGTGTTCATTCCAAGTATATGG
GCCGCACAAGTTTTGATTCGGACAGTTGGACCCTGAGACTTCACAATCTTCAGATCAAGGACAAGGGCTT
GTATCAATGTATCATCCATCACAAAAAGCCCACAGGAATGATTCGCATCCACCAGATGAATTCTGAACTG
TCAGTGCTTGCTAACTTCAGTCAACCTGAAATAGTACCAATTTCTAATATAACAGAAAATGTGTACATAA
ATTTGACCTGCTCATCTATACACGGTTACCCAGAACCTAAGAAGATGAGTGTTTTGCTAAGAACCAAGAA
TTCAACTATCGAGTATGATGGTATTATGCAGAAATCTCAAGATAATGTCACAGAACTGTACGACGTTTCC
ATCAGCTTGTCTGTTTCATTCCCTGATGTTACGAGCAATATGACCATCTTCTGTATTCTGGAAACTGACA
AGACGCGGCTTTTATCTTCACCTTTCTCTATAGAGCTTGAGGACCCTCAGCCTCCCCCAGACCACATTCC
TTGGATTACAGCTGTACTTCCAACAGTTATTATATGTGTGATGGTTTTCTGTCTAATTCTATGGAAATGG
AAGAAGAAGAAGCGGCCTCGCAACTCTTATAAATGTGGAACCAACACAATGGAGAGGGAAGAGAGTGAAC
AGACCAAGAAAAGAGAAAAAATCCATATACCTGAAAGATCTGATGAAACCCAGCGTGTTTTTAAAAGTTC
GAAGACATCTTCATGCGACAAAAGTGATACATGTTTTGGAGGCGGACCGGTGCCCCAGTGGGAGGGATTC
GCTGCGCTGCTGGCAACCCCGGTCGCTACTATGGTGAGCAAGGGCGAGGAGCTGTTCACCGGGGTGGTGC
CCATCCTGGTCGAGCTGGACGGCGACGTAAACGGCCACAAGTTCAGCGTGTCCGGCGAGGGCGAGGGCGA
TGCCACCTACGGCAAGCTGACCCTGAAGTTCATCTGCACCACCGGCAAGCTGCCCGTGCCCTGGCCCACC
CTCGTGACCACCCTGACCTACGGCGTGCAGTGCTTCAGCCGCTACCCCGACCACATGAAGCAGCACGACT
TCTTCAAGTCCGCCATGCCCGAAGGCTACGTCCAGGAGCGCACCATCTTCTTCAAGGACGACGGCAACTA
CAAGACCCGCGCCGAGGTGAAGTTCGAGGGCGACACCCTGGTGAACCGCATCGAGCTGAAGGGCATCGAC
TTCAAGGAGGACGGCAACATCCTGGGGCACAAGCTGGAGTACAACTACAACAGCCACAACGTCTATATCA
TGGCCGACAAGCAGAAGAACGGCATCAAGGTGAACTTCAAGATCCGCCACAACATCGAGGACGGCAGCGT
GCAGCTCGCCGACCACTACCAGCAGAACACCCCCATCGGCGACGGCCCCGTGCTGCTGCCCGACAACCAC
TACCTGAGCACCCAGTCCGCCCTGAGCAAAGACCCCAACGAGAAGCGCGATCACATGGTCCTGCTGGAGT
TCGTGACCGCCGCCGGGATCACTCTCGGCATGGACGAGCTGTACAAGTAAAGCGGCCGCGACTCTAGATC
ATAATCAGCCATACCACATTTGTAGAGGTTTTACTTGCTTTAAAAAACCTCCCACACCTCCCCCTGAACC
TGAAACATAAAATGAATGCAATTGTTGTTGTTAACTTGTTTATTGCAGCTTATAATGGTTACAAATAAAG
CAATAGCATCACAAATTTCACAAATAAAGCATTTTTTTCACTGCATTCTAGTTGTGGTTTGTCCAAACTC
ATCAATGTATCTTAAGGCGTAAATTGTAAGCGTTAATATTTTGTTAAAATTCGCGTTAAATTTTTGTTAA
ATCAGCTCATTTTTTAACCAATAGGCCGAAATCGGCAAAATCCCTTATAAATCAAAAGAATAGACCGAGA
TAGGGT
[37 nt withheld, positions 2807-2843]
AAAGAACGTGGACTCCAACGTCAAAGG
[49 nt withheld, positions 2871-2919]
T
[91 nt withheld, positions 2921-3011]
G
[124 nt withheld, positions 3013-3136]
CAGGTGGCACTTTTCGGGGAAATGTGCGCGGAACCCCTATTTGTTTATTTTTCTAAATACATTCAAATAT
GTATCCGCTCATGAGACAATAACCCTGATAAATGCTTCAATAATATTGAAAAAGGAAGAGTCCTGAGGCG
GAAAGAACCAGCTGTGGAATGTGTGTCAGTTAGGGTGTGGAAAGTCCCCAGGCTCCCCAGCAGGCAGAAG
TATGCAAAGCATGCATCTCAATTAGTCAGCAACCAGGTGTGGAAAGTCCCCAGGCTCCCCAGCAGGCAGA
AGTATGCAAAGCATGCATCTCAATTAGTCAGCAACCATAGTCCCGCCCCTAACTCCGCCCATCCCGCCCC
TAACTCCGCCCAGTTCCGCCCATTCTCCGCCCCATGGCTGACTAATTTTTTTTATTTATGCAGAGGCCGA
GGCCGCCTCGGCCTCTGAGCTATTCCAGAAGTAGTGAGGAGGCTTTTTTGGAGGCCTAGGCTTTTGCAAA
GATCGATCAAGAGACAGGATGAGGATCGTTTCGCATGATTGAACAAGATGGATTGCACGCAGGTTCTCCG
GCCGCTTGGGTGGAGAGGCTATTCGGCTATGACTGGGCACAACAGACAATCGGCTGCTCTGATGCCGCCG
TGTTCCGGCTGTCAGCGCAGGGGCGCCCGGTTCTTTTTGTCAAGACCGACCTGTCCGGTGCCCTGAATGA
ACTGCAAGACGAGGCAGCGCGGCTATCGTGGCTGGCCACGACGGGCGTTCCTTGCGCAGCTGTGCTCGAC
GTTGTCACTGAAGCGGGAAGGGACTGGCTGCTATTGGGCGAAGTGCCGGGGCAGGATCTCCTGTCATCTC
ACCTTGCTCCTGCCGAGAAAGTATCCATCATGGCTGATGCAATGCGGCGGCTGCATACGCTTGATCCGGC
TACCTGCCCATTCGACCACCAAGCGAAACATCGCATCGAGCGAGCACGTACTCGGATGGAAGCCGGTCTT
GTCGATCAGGATGATCTGGACGAAGAGCATCAGGGGCTCGCGCCAGCCGAACTGTTCGCCAGGCTCAAGG
CGAGCATGCCCGACGGCGAGGATCTCGTCGTGACCCATGGCGATGCCTGCTTGCCGAATATCATGGTGGA
AAATGGCCGCTTTTCTGGATTCATCGACTGTGGCCGGCTGGGTGTGGCGGACCGCTATCAGGACATAGCG
TTGGCTACCCGTGATATTGCTGAAGAGCTTGGCGGCGAATGGGCTGACCGCTTCCTCGTGCTTTACGGTA
TCGCCGCTCCCGATTCGCAGCGCATCGCCTTCTATCGCCTTCTTGACGAGTTCTTCTGAGCGGGACTCTG
GGGTTCGAAATGACCGACCAAGCGACGCCCAACCTGCCATCACGAGATTTCGATTCCACCGCCGCCTTCT
ATGAAAGGTTGGGCTTCGGAATCGTTTTCCGGGACGCCGGCTGGATGATCCTCCAGCGCGGGGATCTCAT
GCTGGAGTTCTTCGCCCACCCTAGGGGGAGGCTAACTGAAACACGGAAGGAGACAATACCGGAAGGAACC
CGCGCTATGACGGCAATAAAAAGACAGAATAAAACGCACGGTGTTGGGTCGTTTGTTCATAAACGCGGGG
TTCGGTCCCAGGGCTGGCACTCTGTCGATACCCCACCGAGACCCCATTGGGGCCAATACGCCCGCGTTTC
TTCCTTTTCCCCACCCCACCCCCCAAGTTCGGGTGAAGGCCCAGGGCTCGCAGCCAACGTCGGGGCGGCA
GGCCCTGCCATAGCCTCAGGTTACTCATATATACTTTAGATTGATTTAAAACTTCATTTTTAATTTAAAA
GGATCTAGGTGAAGATCCTTTTTGATAATCTCATGACCAAAATCCCTTAACGTGAGTTTTCGTTCCACTG
AGCGTCAGACCCCGTAGAAAAGATCAAAGGATCTTCTTGAGATCCTTTTTTTCTGCGCGTAATCTGCTGC
TTGCAAACAAAAAAACCACCGCTACCAGCGGTGGTTTGTTTGCCGGATCAAGAGCTACCAACTCTTTTTC
CGAAGGTAACTGGCTTCAGCAGAGCGCAGATACCAAATACTGTTCTTCTAGTGTAGCCGTAGTTAGGCCA
CCACTTCAAGAACTCTGTAGCACCGCCTACATACCTCGCTCTGCTAATCCTGTTACCAGTGGCTGCTGCC
AGTGGCGATAAGTCGTGTCTTACCGGGTTGGACTCAAGACGATAGTTACCGGATAAGGCGCAGCGGTCGG
GCTGAACGGGGGGTTCGTGCACACAGCCCAGCTTGGAGCGAACGACCTACACCGAACTGAGATACCTACA
GCGTGAGCTATGAGAAAGCGCCACGCTTCCCGAAGGGAGAAAGGCGGACAGGTATCCGGTAAGCGGCAGG
GTCGGAACAGGAGAGCGCACGAGGGAGCTTCCAGGGGGAAACGCCTGGTATCTTTATAGTCCTGTCGGGT
TTCGCCACCTCTGACTTGAGCGTCGATTTTTGTGATGCTCGTCAGGGGGGCGGAGCCTATGGAAAAACGC
CAGCAACGCGGCCTTTTTACGGTTCCTGGCCTTTTGCTGGCCTTTTGCTCACATGTTCTTTCCTGCGTTA
TCCCCTGATTCTGTGGATAACCGTATTACCGCCATGCAT
